>Addgene plasmid #79222 | pAB043a | depositor full sequence | sequence record 148343 | Full Sequence
TGAGATCCTTTTTTTCTGCGCGTAATCTGCTGCTTGCAAACAAAAAAACCACCGCTACCAGCGGTGGTTT
GTTTGCCGGATCAAGAGCTACCACCTCTTTTTCCGAAGGTAACTGGCTTCAGCAGAGCGCAGATACCAAA
TACTGTCCTTCTAGTGTAGCCGTAGTTAGGCCACCACTTCAAGAACTCTGTAGCACCGCCTACATACCTC
GCTCTGCTAATCCTGTTACCAGTGGCTGCTGCCAGTGGCGATAAGTCGTGTCTTACCGGGTTGGACTCAA
GACGATAGTTACCGGATAAGGCGCAGCGGTCGGGCTGAACGGGGGGTTCGTGCACACAGCCCAGCTTGGA
GCGAACGACCTACACCGAACTGAGATACCTACAGCGTGAGCTATGAGAAAGCGCCACGCTTCCCGAAGGG
AGAAAGGCGGACAGGTATCCGGTAAGCGGCAGGGTCGGAACAGGAGAGCGCACGAGGGAGCTTCCAGGGG
GAAACGCCTGGTATCTTTATAGTCCTGTCGGGTTTCGCCACCTCTGACTTGAGCGTCGATTTTTGTGATG
CTCGTCAGGGGGGCGGAGCCTATGGAAAAACGCCAGCAACGCGGCCTTTTTACGGTTCCTGGCCTTTTGC
TGGCCTTTTGCTCACATGTTCTTTCCTGCGTTATCCCCTGATTCTGTGGATAACCGTATTACCGCCTTTG
AGTGAGCTGATACCGCTCGCCGCAGCCGAACGACCGAGCGCAGCGAGTCAGTGAGCGAGGAAGCGGAAGA
GCGCCTGATGCGGTATTTTCTCCTTACGCATCTGTGCGGTATTTCACACCGCATATGGTGCACTCTCAGT
ACAATCTGCTCTGATGCCGCATAGTTAAGCCAGTATACACTCCGCTATCGCTACGTGACTGGGTCATGGC
TGCGCCCCGACACCCGCCAACACCCGCTGACGCGCCCTGACGGGCTTGTCTGCTCCCGGCATCCGCTTAC
AGACAAGCTGTGACCGTCTCCGGGAGCTGCATGTGTCAGAGGTTTTCACCGTCATCACCGAAACGCGCGA
GGCAGCTGCGGTAAAGCTCATCAGCGTGGTCGTGAAGCGATTCACAGATGTCTGCCTGTTCATCCGCGTC
CAGCTCGTTGAGTTTCTCCAGAAGCGTTAATGTCTGGCTTCTGATAAAGCGGGCCATGTTAAGGGCGGTT
TTTTCCTGTTTGGTCACTGATGCCTCCGTGTAAGGGGGATTTCTGTTCATGGGGGTAATGATACCGATGA
AACGAGAGAGGATGCTCACGATACGGGTTACTGATGATGAACAAGAGGACATCCGGTCAAATAAAACGAA
AGGCTCAGTCGAAAGACTGGGCCTTTCGTTTTGCTGAGGAGACTTAGGGACCCTGGTTTCCCGACTGGAA
AGCGGGCAGTGAGCGCAACGCAATTAATGTGAGTTAGCTCACTCATTAGGCACCCCAGGCTTTACACTTT
ATGCTTCCGGCTCGTATGTTGTGTGGAATTGTGAGCGGATAACAATTTCACACACCTGCAGGTGCAGTAA
GGAGGAAAAAAAAATGAGCACAAAAAAGAAA
[261 nt withheld, positions 1572-1832]
ATGCAGCCGTCACTTAGAAGTGAGTATGAGTACCCTGTTTTTTCTCATGTTCAGGCAGGGATGTTCTCAC
CTGAGCTTAGAACCTTTACCAAAGGTGATGCGGAGAGATGGGTAAGCACAACCAAAAAAGCCAGTGATTC
TGCATTCTGGCTTGAGGTTGAAGGTAATTCCATGACCGCACCAACAGGCTCCAAGCCAAGCTTTCCTGAC
GGAATGTTAATTCTCGTTGACCCTGAGCAGGCTGTTGAGCCAGGTGATTTCTGCATAGCCAGACTTGGGG
GTGATGAGTTTACCTTCAAGAAACTGATCAGGGATAGCGGTCAGGTGTTTTTACAACCACTAAACCCACA
GTACCCAATGATCCCATGCAATGAGAGTTGTTCCGTTGTGGGGAAAGTTATCGCTAGTCAGTGGCCTGAA
GAGACGTTTGGGGACTACAAGGACGACGATGACAAGAAGATCGAAGAAGGCAAGTTAGTGATTTGGATCA
ACGGCGATAAAGGCTATAACGGTTTAGCGGAAGTAGGCAAGAAGTTTGAGAAGGATACCGGAATCAAAGT
GACGGTCGAACACCCGGATAAGTTAGAGGAGAAGTTCCCTCAAGTAGCGGCAACGGGCGACGGTCCTGAC
ATCATCTTTTGGGCACACGACCGCTTCGGTGGTTACGCTCAGTCAGGTTTATTAGCGGAGATTACTCCAG
ACAAAGCGTTCCAGGACAAGTTATATCCATTTACGTGGGACGCAGTGCGTTATAACGGCAAGTTAATCGC
ATATCCCATTGCGGTAGAAGCCCTGAGCCTGATTTACAACAAGGACCTGTTACCCAACCCTCCGAAGACG
TGGGAGGAGATTCCGGCTTTAGATAAGGAACTGAAAGCGAAAGGCAAGTCTGCCCTGATGTTTAACCTGC
AAGAACCCTACTTCACCTGGCCTCTGATCGCGGCGGATGGCGGTTATGCGTTTAAGTACGAAAACGGCAA
ATACGATATTAAGGATGTAGGCGTCGATAACGCCGGTGCCAAAGCCGGTCTGACCTTTTTAGTTGATCTG
ATTAAGAATAAGCACATGAACGCAGACACCGACTACAGCATTGCGGAAGCTGCGTTTAATAAAGGTGAGA
CCGCCATGACGATTAACGGACCTTGGGCGTGGTCGAACATTGATACCAGTAAAGTCAATTACGGCGTTAC
AGTCCTGCCGACCTTCAAAGGTCAGCCGTCAAAACCGTTCGTAGGTGTCTTATCCGCCGGTATCAACGCG
GCGTCCCCAAATAAAGAGTTGGCTAAAGAGTTCCTGGAAAACTATCTGCTGACAGACGAAGGACTGGAGG
CTGTGAACAAGGACAAGCCACTGGGCGCTGTTGCGCTGAAAAGTTATGAGGAAGAACTGGCGAAAGATCC
CCGCATCGCGGCGACGATGGAAAACGCCCAAAAAGGCGAAATCATGCCGAACATTCCGCAGATGTCAGCT
TTTTGGTATGCCGTACGCACGGCTGTTATTAACGCCGCGTCGGGCCGCCAAACCGTTGATGAGGCACTGA
AGGACGCGCAGACTCGTATCACCAAGCACCATCATCACCATCATTAACTTAATTAACGGCACTCCTCAGC
AAATATAATGACCCTCTTGATAACCCAAGAGGGCATTTTTTAATGCCCATGGCGTTTATTTGCCGACTAC
CTTGGTGATCTCGCCTTTCACGTAGTGGACAAATTCTTCCAACTGATCTGCGCGCGAGGCCAAGCGATCT
TCTTCTTGTCCAAGATAAGCCTGTCTAGCTTCAAGTATGACGGGCTGATACTGGGCCGGCAGGCGCTCCA
TTGCCCAGTCGGCAGCGACATCCTTCGGCGCGATTTTGCCGGTTACTGCGCTGTACCAAATGCGGGACAA
CGTAAGCACTACATTTCGCTCATCGCCAGCCCAGTCGGGCGGCGAGTTCCATAGCGTTAAGGTTTCATTT
AGCGCCTCAAATAGATCCTGTTCAGGAACCGGATCAAAGAGTTCCTCCGCCGCTGGACCTACCAAGGCAA
CGCTATGTTCTCTTGCTTTTGTCAGCAAGATAGCCAGATCAATGTCGATCGTGGCTGGCTCGAAGATACC
TGCAAGAATGTCATTGCGCTGCCATTCTCCAAATTGCAGTTCGCGCTTAGCTGGATAACGCCACGGAATG
ATGTCGTCGTGCACAACAATGGTGACTTCTACAGCGCGGAGAATCTCGCTCTCTCCAGGGGAAGCCGAAG
TTTCCAAAAGGTCGTTGATCAAAGCTCGCCGCGTTGTTTCATCAAGCCTTACGGTCACCGTAACCAGCAA
ATCAATATCACTGTGTGGCTTCAGGCCGCCATCCACTGCGGAGCCGTACAAATGTACGGCCAGCAACGTC
GGTTCGAGATGGCGCTCGATGACGCCAACTACCTCTGATAGTTGAGTCGATACTTCGGCGATCACCGCTT
CCCTCATACTCTTCCTTTTTCAATATTATTGAAGCATTTATCAGGGTTATTGTCTCATGAGCGGATACAT
ATTTGAATGTATTTAGAAAAATATTAATTGCGTTGCGCTCACTGCCCGCTTTCCAGTCGGGAAACCTGTC
GTGCCAGCTGCATTAATGAATCGGCCAACGCGCGGGGAGAGGCGGTTTGCGTATTGGGCGCCAGGGTGGT
TTTTCTTTTCACCAGTGAGACGGGCAACAGCTGATTGCCCTTCACCGCCTGGCCCTGAGAGAGTTGCAGC
AAGCGGTCCACGCTGGTTTGCCCCAGCAGGCGAAAATCCTGTTTGATGGTGGTTAACGGCGGGATATAAC
ATGAGCTGTCTTCGGTATCGTCGTATCCCACTACCGAGATATCCGCACCAACGCGCAGCCCGGACTCGGT
AATGGCGCGCATTGCGCCCAGCGCCATCTGATCGTTGGCAACCAGCATCGCAGTGGGAACGATGCCCTCA
TTCAGCATTTGCATGGTTTGTTGAAAACCGGACATGGCACTCCAGTCGCCTTCCCGTTCCGCTATCGGCT
GAATTTGATTGCGAGTGAGATATTTATGCCAGCCAGCCAGACGCAGACGCGCCGAGACAGAACTTAATGG
GCCCGCTAACAGCGCGATTTGCTGGTGACCCAATGCGACCAGATGCTCCACGCCCAGTCGCGTACCGTCT
TCATGGGAGAAAATAATACTGTTGATGGGTGTCTGGTCAGAGACATCAAGAAATAACGCCGGAACATTAG
TGCAGGCAGCTTCCACAGCAATGGCATCCTGGTCATCCAGCGGATAGTTAATGATCAGCCCACTGACGCG
TTGCGCGAGAAGATTGTGCACCGCCGCTTTACAGGCTTCGACGCCGCTTCGTTCTACCATCGACACCACC
ACGCTGGCACCCAGTTGATCGGCGCGAGATTTAATCGCCGCGACAATTTGCGACGGCGCGTGCAGGGCCA
GACTGGAGGTGGCAACGCCAATCAGCAACGACTGTTTGCCCGCCAGTTGTTGTGCCACGCGGTTGGGAAT
GTAATTCAGCTCCGCCATCGCCGCTTCCACTTTTTCCCGCGTTTTCGCAGAAACGTGGCTGGCCTGGTTC
ACCACGCGGGAAACGGTCTGATAAGAGACACCGGCATACTCTGCGACATCGTATAACGTTACTGGTTTCA
CATTCACCACCCTGAATTGACTCTCTTCCGGGCGCTATCATGCCATACCGCGAAAGGTTTTGCACCATAG
GCCAAATAGGCCGT
Features (pLannotate 1.2.2; 15 found; start..end, strand, type, name):
    774..914     -  misc_feature   bom: basis of mobility region from pBR322
   1016..1207    -  CDS            rop: Rop protein, which maintains plasmids at low copy number; rop
   1248..1304    +  CDS            mbeC (fragment): MBEC_ECOLX - Experimental evidence at protein level: Swiss-Prot protein existence level 1. Required for efficient mobilization of ColE1 plasmid and is thus essential to promote the specific transfer of the plasmid during conjugation. Probably functions by inducing DNA bending, helping the MbeA relaxase to melt the DNA around the nic site and cleave the phosphodiester bond. Binds specifically double-stranded DNA (dsDNA) containing the ColE1 oriT but does not recognize the inverted repeat (IR). From Escherichia coli.
   1318..1362    +  terminator     rrnB T1 terminator: transcription terminator T1 from the E. coli rrnB gene
   1425..1446    +  protein_bind   CAP binding site: CAP binding activates transcription in the presence of cAMP. E. coli catabolite activator protein
   1461..1491    +  promoter       lac promoter: promoter for the E. coli lac operon
   1499..1515    +  protein_bind   lac operator: The lac repressor binds to the lac operator to inhibit transcription in E. coli. This inhibition can be relieved by adding lactose or isopropyl-β-D-thiogalactopyranoside (IPTG). lac repressor encoded by lacI
   1554..2264    +  CDS            cI (sequence partly withheld): RPC1_LAMBD - Experimental evidence at protein level: Swiss-Prot protein existence level 1. Acts as a transcriptional repressor that allows virus to establish and maintain latency. Prevents both the viral DNA replication and the exit programs. Clamps the two operator OL (operator left made of OL1, OL2 and OL3 sites) and OR (operator right made of OR1, OR2 and OR3 sites) together by binding to them and arranging the intervening DNA in a loop. This step allows repression of lytic pR and pL promoters by binding to OL1, OL2, OR1 and OR2 simultaneously. The binding of cI on OR2 additionally activate
   2268..2288    +  CDS            FLAG (fragment): FLAG® epitope tag, followed by an enterokinase cleavage site
   2289..3398    +  CDS            malE (fragment): MALE_ECO57 - Experimental evidence at protein level: Swiss-Prot protein existence level 1. Part of the ABC transporter complex MalEFGK involved in maltose/maltodextrin import. Binds maltose and higher maltodextrins. From Escherichia coli O157:H7.
   3498..4289    -  CDS            SmR: aminoglycoside adenylyltransferase (Murphy, 1985); aadA; confers resistance to spectinomycin and streptomycin
   4290..4361    -  promoter       AmpR promoter: bla
   4391..5473    -  CDS            lacI: lac repressor; lacI; The lac repressor binds to the lac operator to inhibit transcription in E. coli. This inhibition can be relieved by adding lactose or isopropyl-β-D-thiogalactopyranoside (IPTG).
   5474..5540    -  promoter       lacIq promoter (fragment): lacI (mutant); In the lacIq allele, a single base change in the promoter boosts expression of the lacI gene about 10-fold.
   5556..588     +  rep_origin     ori (across the origin): high-copy-number ColE1/pMB1/pBR322/pUC origin of replication
