[The description below was written by a language model from this plasmid's Addgene catalogue record and pLannotate feature annotations shown in this document.]
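Description:
pAB043a is a 5,556-nt bacterial expression plasmid built on a ColE1-type backbone for use in E. coli. It was deposited as part of a toolkit for the directed evolution of protein-protein interactions. It replicates from a ColE1/pMB1-family origin and is catalogued as high copy. However, the annotation also detects the rop gene, a bom (basis of mobility) region and a small mbeC fragment, which are remnants of the native ColE1/pBR322 context. Selection is by spectinomycin, through an aadA (SmR) aminoglycoside adenylyltransferase gene driven by the bla (AmpR) promoter.

The payload is a fusion protein expressed from the lac promoter, which sits downstream of an rrnB T1 terminator that insulates it from upstream transcription. The promoter region carries its CAP binding site and lac operator. The open reading frame encodes the bacteriophage lambda cI repressor, followed by a short FLAG-like linker fragment and then maltose-binding protein (a malE fragment). This matches the catalogued "lambda cI-MBP" insert. On the opposite strand, lacI is expressed from the enhanced lacIq promoter. The resulting lac repressor keeps the fusion off until it is induced with IPTG or lactose.

A DNA-binding domain such as lambda cI fused to a target protein is the typical "bait" arrangement of a bacterial two-hybrid system, where cI tethers the target near a reporter promoter so that an interacting partner can activate transcription. The record gives only the general purpose and does not name the partner plasmids or the specific role of the MBP fusion. The associated publication concerns continuous evolution of Bacillus thuringiensis toxins.
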