Addgene plasmid #79222: pAB043a
Purpose: Directed Evolution of Protein-Protein Interactions
Depositing lab: David Liu. Depositing organization: Harvard University. Publication: Continuous evolution of Bacillus thuringiensis toxins overcomes insect resistance. Badran AH, Guzov VM, Huai Q, Kemp MM, Vishwanath P, Kain W, Nance AM, Evdokimov A, Moshiri F, Turner KH, Wang P, Malvar T, Liu DR. Nature. 2016 May 5;533(7601):58-63. doi: 10.1038/nature17938. Epub 2016 Apr 27. PubMed 27120167.
Backbone
  Vector backbone: ColEI
  Backbone manufacturer: David Liu Lab
  Backbone size w/o insert (bp): 2992
  Vector type: Bacterial Expression
Growth in bacteria
  Bacterial resistance: Spectinomycin, 50 μg/mL
  Growth temperature: 37°C
  Growth strain: NEB Turbo
  Copy number: High Copy
Gene/Insert
  Gene/Insert name: PlacZ lambda cI-MBP; PlacIq lacI
  Species: Synthetic
  Promoter: PlacZ; PlacIq
  Cloning method: Ligation Independent Cloning
  Sequencing primers: 5′ n/a; 3′ n/a
Terms and licenses: Academic/Nonprofit Terms; Industry Terms: Not Available to Industry
How to cite: pAB043a was a gift from David Liu (Addgene plasmid # 79222 ; http://n2t.net/addgene:79222 ; RRID:Addgene_79222)
