>Addgene plasmid #79222 | pAB043a | addgene partial sequence | sequence record 151307 | pGEX3 5'-CCGGGAGCTGCATGTGTCAGAGG-3'
ACGCGCGAGGCAGCTGCGGTAAAGCTCATCAGCGTGGTCGTGAAGCGATTCACAGATGTCTGCCTGTTCA
TCCGCGTCCAGCTCGTTGAGTTTCTCCAGAAGCGTTAATGTCTGGCTTCTGATAAAGCGGGCCATGTTAA
GGGCGGTTTTTTCCTGTTTGGTCACTGATGCCTCCGTGTAAGGGGGATTTCTGTTCATGGGGGTAATGAT
ACCGATGAAACGAGAGAGGATGCTCACGATACGGGTTACTGATGATGAACAAGAGGACATCCGGTCAAAT
AAAACGAAAGGCTCAGTCGAAAGACTGGGCCTTTCGTTTTGCTGAGGAGACTTAGGGACCCTGGTTTCCC
GACTGGAAAGCGGGCAGTGAGCGCAACGCAATTAATGTGAGTTAGCTCACTCATTAGGCACCCCAGGCTT
TACACTTTATGCTTCCGGCTCGTATGTTGTGTGGAATTGTGAGCGGATAACAATTTCACACACCTGCAGG
TGCAGTAAGGAGGAAAAAAAAATGAGCACAAAAAAGAAA
[261 nt withheld, positions 530-790]
ATGCAGCCGTCACTTAGAAGTGAGTATGAGTACC
