>Addgene plasmid #79222 | pAB043a | addgene partial sequence | sequence record 151308 | Spect-F 5'-cagcccgtcatacttgaagc-3'
AGATCGCTTGGCCTCGCGCGCAGATCAGTTGGAAGAATTTGTCCACTACGTGAAAGGCGAGATCACCAAG
GTAGTCGGCAAATAAACGCCATGGGCATTAAAAAATGCCCTCTTGGGTTATCAAGAGGGTCATTATATTT
GCTGAGGAGTGCCGTTAATTAAGTTAATGATGGTGATGATGGTGCTTGGTGATACGAGTCTGCGCGTCCT
TCAGTGCCTCATCAACGGTTTGGCGGCCCGACGCGGCGTTAATAACAGCCGTGCGTACGGCATACCAAAA
AGCTGACATCTGCGGAATGTTCGGCATGATTTCGCCTTTTTGGGCGTTTTCCATCGTCGCCGCGATGCGG
GGATCTTTCGCCAGTTCTTCCTCATAACTTTTCAGCGCAACAGCGCCCAGTGGCTTGTCCTTGTTCACAG
CCTCCAGTCCTTCGTCTGTCAGCAGATAGTTTTCCAGGAACTCTTTAGCCAACTCTTTATTTGGGGACGC
CGCGTTGATACCGGCGGATAAGACACCTACGAACGGTTTTGACGGCTGACCTTTGAAGGTCGGCAGGACT
GTAACGCCGTAATTGACTTTACTGGTATCAATGTTCGACCACGCCCAAGGTCCGTTAATCGTCATGGCGG
TCTCACCTTTATTAAACGCAGCTTCCGCAATGCTGTAGTCGGTGTCTGCGTTCATGTGCTTATTCTTAAT
CAGATCAACTAAAAAGGTCAGACCGGCTTTGGCACCGGCGTTATCGACGCCTACATCCTTAATATCGTAT
TTGCCGTTTTCGTACTTAAACGCATAACCGCCATCCGCCGCGATCAGAGGCCAGGTGAAGTAGG
